Addgene plasmid #107241: pSB3C5-proD-B0032-E0051
Purpose: Expresses lacZa-GFP fusion from constitutive proD promoter
Depositing lab: Joseph Davis & Robert Sauer. Depositing organization: Massachusetts Institute of Technology. Publication: Design, construction and characterization of a set of insulated bacterial promoters. Davis JH, Rubin AJ, Sauer RT. Nucleic Acids Res. 2011 Feb;39(3):1131-41. doi: 10.1093/nar/gkq810. Epub 2010 Sep 15. PubMed 20843779.
Backbone
  Vector backbone: pSB3C5
  Backbone manufacturer: http://parts.igem.org/Part:pSB3C5
  Backbone size w/o insert (bp): 2738
Growth in bacteria
  Bacterial resistance: Chloramphenicol, 25 μg/mL
  Growth temperature: 37°C
  Growth strain: DH5alpha
  Copy number: Low Copy
Gene/Insert
  Gene/Insert name: ProA-RBS(B0032)-Gemini (E0051) (alt name: see partsregistry.org for more information)
  Species: Synthetic
  Insert size (bp): 1500
  Promoter: proD
  Cloning method: Gibson Cloning
  Sequencing primers: 5′ tgccacctgacgtctaagaa; 3′ attaccgcctttgagtgagc
Terms and licenses: Academic/Nonprofit Terms; Industry Terms: Not Available to Industry
How to cite: pSB3C5-proD-B0032-E0051 was a gift from Joseph Davis & Robert Sauer (Addgene plasmid # 107241 ; http://n2t.net/addgene:107241 ; RRID:Addgene_107241)
