[The description below was written by a language model from this plasmid's Addgene catalogue record and pLannotate feature annotations shown in this document.]
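Description:
pSB3C5-proD-B0032-E0051 is a small bacterial expression plasmid (about 3.9 kb in the sequenced record) built on the iGEM/BioBrick backbone pSB3C5. It replicates in E. coli from a p15A origin, which the catalogue lists as low copy and which is compatible with ColE1-type plasmids. It is selected with chloramphenicol through a cat gene driven by its native promoter. Transcription terminators (tonB, his operon, T3Te and others) flank the cloning region and the marker, helping to isolate the insert from read-through from the backbone. The short annotated fragments of bla, RSF ori and bom appear to be backbone remnants or partial sequence matches rather than functional elements.

The synthetic insert, assembled by Gibson cloning between the BioBrick prefix and suffix, consists of the constitutive insulated promoter proD, the B0032 ribosome binding site and the E0051 "Gemini" reporter, a fusion of the LacZα fragment to GFP. The insert-name field reads "ProA", but the plasmid name, purpose and promoter fields all state proD. The promoter and ribosome binding site were not annotated by the automated tool, and presumably lie in the unannotated stretch between the prefix and lacZα. The feature table places lacZα upstream of a roughly 700 bp fluorescent protein ORF. This ORF is labelled automatically as "hfriFP" but most likely corresponds to the GFP half of the fusion described in the catalogue, and the short "capTEV" hit between them probably reflects a linker or tag-like sequence. The dual reporter allows promoter output to be read by either fluorescence or β-galactosidase α-complementation. The plasmid belongs to a set used to characterize insulated constitutive bacterial promoters, and it can serve as a defined-strength expression reference.
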