Features (pLannotate 1.2.2; 15 found; start..end, strand, type, name):
     33..54      +  misc_feature   BioBrick prefix: BioBrick prefix for parts that do not start with "ATG"
    226..399     +  CDS            lacZα: LacZα fragment of β-galactosidase; lacZ fragment
    436..455     +  CDS            capTEV™ (fragment): composite tag for in vivo biotinylation, TEV protease cleavage, and 6xHis tagging
    463..1173    +  CDS            hfriFP: hfriFP is a fluorescent protein published in 2013, derived from Herbaspirillum frisingense.
   1180..1200    +  misc_feature   BioBrick suffix: universal suffix for all parts
   1236..1267    +  terminator     tonB terminator: bidirectional E. coli tonB-P14 transcription terminator
   1314..1354    -  terminator     bacterial terminator (fragment): putative bacterial transcription terminator
   1367..1612    +  CDS            bla(M) (fragment): β-lactamase lacking the signal sequence; bla(M); allows cytosolic expression of β-lactamase
   1778..2323    +  rep_origin     p15A ori: Plasmids containing the medium-copy-number p15A origin of replication can be propagated in E. coli cells that contain a second plasmid with the ColE1 origin.
   2411..2466    +  rep_origin     RSF ori (fragment): Plasmids containing the RSF 1030 origin of replication can be propagated in E. coli cells that contain additional plasmids with compatible origins.
   2565..2591    -  misc_feature   bom (fragment): basis of mobility region from pBR322
   2933..3030    +  promoter       cat promoter: promoter of the E. coli cat gene encoding chloramphenicol acetyltransferase
   3031..3687    +  CDS            cat: CAT_ECOLX - Experimental evidence at protein level: Swiss-Prot protein existence level 1. This enzyme is an effector of chloramphenicol resistance in bacteria. From Escherichia coli. This protein is used as a marker in many commonly used cloning vectors, such as pACYC184.
   3701..3760    +  terminator     his operon terminator: This putative transcriptin terminator from the E. coli his operon has a 2-bp deletion introduced during synthesis. Its efficiency has not been determined.
   3820..3849    -  terminator     T3Te terminator: phage T3 early transcription terminator
>Addgene plasmid #107241 | pSB3C5-proD-B0032-E0051 | addgene full sequence | sequence record 208614 | Addgene NGS Result
TACGTAATTAGTTAGTTAGCCCTTAGTGACTCGAATTCGCGGCCGCTTCTAGAGCACAGCTAACACCACG
TCGTCCCTATCTGCTGCCCTAGGTCTATGAGTGGTTGCTGGATAACTTTACGGGCATGCATAAGGCTCGT
ATAATATATTCAGGGAGACCACAACGGTTTCCCTCTACAAATAATTTTGTTTAACTTTTACTAGAGTCAC
ACAGGAAAGTACTAGATGACCATGATTACGGATTCACTGGCCGTCGTTTTACAACGTCGTGACTGGGAAA
ACCCTGGCGTTACCCAACTTAATCGCCTTGCAGCACATCCCCCTTTCGCCAGCTGGCGTAATAGCGAAGA
GGCCCGCACCGATCGCCCTTCCCAACAGTTGCGCAGCCTGAATGGCGAATGGCGCGCGGGCGGCAGCGAA
GGCGGCGGCAGCGAACATCATCATCATCATCATGGCAGCGAACGTAAAGGAGAAGAACTTTTCACTGGAG
TTGTCCCAATTCTTGTTGAATTAGATGGTGATGTTAATGGGCACAAATTTTCTGTCAGTGGAGAGGGTGA
AGGTGATGCAACATACGGAAAACTTACCCTTAAATTTATTTGCACTACTGGAAAACTACCTGTTCCATGG
CCAACACTTGTCACTACCCTGACCTATGGTGTTCAATGCTTTGCGAGATACCCAGATCATATGAAACAGC
ATGACTTTTTCAAGAGTGCCATGCCCGAAGGTTATGTACAGGAAAGAACTATATTTTTCAAAGATGACGG
GAACTACAAGACACGTGCTGAAGTCAAGTTTGAAGGTGATACCCTTGTTAATAGAATCGAGTTAAAAGGT
ATTGATTTTAAAGAAGATGGAAACATTCTTGGACACAAATTGGAATACAACTATAACTCACACAATGTAT
ACATCATGGCAGACAAACAAAAGAATGGAATCAAAGTTAACTTCAAAATTAGACACAACATTGAAGATGG
AAGCGTTCAACTAGCAGACCATTATCAACAAAATACTCCAATTGGCGATGGCCCTGTCCTTTTACCAGAC
AACCATTACCTGTCCACACAATCTGCCCTTTCGAAAGATCCCAACGAAAAGAGAGACCACATGGTCCTTC
TTGAGTTTGTAACAGCTGCTGGGATTACACATGGCATGGATGAACTATACAAATAATAATACTAGTAGCG
GCCGCTGCAGGAGTCACTAAGGGTTAGTTAGTTAGATTAGCAGAAAGTCAAAAGCCTCCGACCGGAGGCT
TTTGACTAAAACTTCCCTTGGGGTTATCATTGGGGCTCACTCAAAGGCGGTAATCAGATAAAAAAAATCC
TTAGCTTTCGCTAAGGATGATTTCTGCTAGAGATGGAATAGACTGGATGGAGGCGGATAAAGTTGCAGGA
CCACTTCTGCGCTCGGCCCTTCCGGCTGGCTGGTTTATTGCTGATAAATCTGGAGCCGGTGAGCGTGGGT
CTCGCGGTATCATTGCAGCACTGGGGCCAGATGGTAAGCCCTCCCGTATCGTAGTTATCTACACGACGGG
GAGTCAGGCAACTATGGATGAACGAAATAGACAGATCGCTGAGATAGGTGCCTCACTGATTAAGCATTGG
TAACTGTCAGACCAAGTTTACTCATATATACTTTAGATTGATTTAAAACTTCATTTTTAATTTAAAAGGA
TCTAGGTGAAGATCCTTTTTGATAATCTCATGACCAAAATCCCTTAACGTGAGTTTTCGTTCCACTGAGC
GTCAGACCCCTTAATAAGATGATCTTCTTGAGATCGTTTTGGTCTGCGCGTAATCTCTTGCTCTGAAAAC
GAAAAAACCGCCTTGCAGGGCGGTTTTTCGAAGGTTCTCTGAGCTACCAACTCTTTGAACCGAGGTAACT
GGCTTGGAGGAGCGCAGTCACCAAAACTTGTCCTTTCAGTTTAGCCTTAACCGGCGCATGACTTCAAGAC
TAACTCCTCTAAATCAATTACCAGTGGCTGCTGCCAGTGGTGCTTTTGCATGTCTTTCCGGGTTGGACTC
AAGACGATAGTTACCGGATAAGGCGCAGCGGTCGGACTGAACGGGGGGTTCGTGCATACAGTCCAGCTTG
GAGCGAACTGCCTACCCGGAACTGAGTGCCAGGCGTGGAATGAGACAAACGCGGCCATAACAGCGGAATG
ACACCGGTAAACCGAAAGGCAGGAACAGGAGAGCGCACGAGGGAGCCGCCAGGGGGAAACGCCTGGTATC
TTTATAGTCCTGTCGGGTTTCGCCACCACTGATTTGAGCGTCAGATTTCGTGATGCTTGTCAGGGGGGCG
GAGCCTATGGAAAAACGGCTTTGCCGCGGCCCTCTCACTTCCCTGTTAAGTATCTTCCTGGCATCTTCCA
GGAAATCTCCGCCTCGTTCGTAAGCCATTTCCGCTCGCCGCAGTCGAACGACCGAGCGTAGCGAGTCAGT
GAGCGAGGAAGCGGAATATATCCTGTATCACATATTCTGCTGACGCACCGGTGCAGCCTTTTTTCTCCTG
CCACATGAAGCACTTCACTGACACCCTCATCAGTGCCAACATAGTAAGCCAGTATACACTCCGCTAGCGC
TGAGGTCTGCCTCGTGAAGAAGGTGTTGCTGACTCATACCAGGCCTGAATCGCCCCATCATCCAGCCAGA
AAGTGAGGGAGCCACGGTTGATGAGAGCTTTGTTGTAGGTGGACCAGTTGGTGATTTTGAACTTTTGCTT
TGCCACGGAACGGTCTGCGTTGTCGGGAAGATGCGTGATCTGATCCTTCAACTCAGCAAAAGTTCGATTT
ATTCAACAAAGCCACGTTGTGTCTCAAAATCTCTGATGTTACATTGCACAAGATAAAAATATATCATCAT
GAACAATAAAACTGTCTGCTTACATAAACAGTAATACAGGGGTGTTTACTAGAGGTTGATCGGGCACGTA
AGAGGTTCCAACTTTCACCATAATGAAATAAGATCACTACCGGGCGTATTTTTTGAGTTATCGAGATTTT
CAGGAGCTAAGGAAGCTAAAATGGAGAAAAAAATCACGGGATATACCACCGTTGATATATCCCAATGGCA
TCGTAAAGAACATTTTGAGGCATTTCAGTCAGTTGCTCAATGTACCTATAACCAGACCGTTCAGCTGGAT
ATTACGGCCTTTTTAAAGACCGTAAAGAAAAATAAGCACAAGTTTTATCCGGCCTTTATTCACATTCTTG
CCCGCCTGATGAACGCTCACCCGGAGTTTCGTATGGCCATGAAAGACGGTGAGCTGGTGATCTGGGATAG
TGTTCACCCTTGTTACACCGTTTTCCATGAGCAAACTGAAACGTTTTCGTCCCTCTGGAGTGAATACCAC
GACGATTTCCGGCAGTTTCTCCACATATATTCGCAAGATGTGGCGTGTTACGGTGAAAACCTGGCCTATT
TCCCTAAAGGGTTTATTGAGAATATGTTTTTTGTCTCAGCCAATCCCTGGGTGAGTTTCACCAGTTTTGA
TTTAAACGTGGCCAATATGGACAACTTCTTCGCCCCCGTTTTCACGATGGGCAAATATTATACGCAAGGC
GACAAGGTGCTGATGCCGCTGGCGATCCAGGTTCATCATGCCGTTTGTGATGGCTTCCATGTCGGCCGCA
TGCTTAATGAATTACAACAGTACTGTGATGAGTGGCAGGGCGGGGCGTAATAATACTAGCTCCGGCAAAA
AAACGGGCAAGGTGTCACCACCCTGCCCTTTTTCTTTAAAACCGAAAAGATTACTTCGCGTTTGCCACCT
GACGTCTAAGAAAAGGAATATTCAGCAATTTGCCCGTGCCGAAGAAAGGCCCACCCGTGAAGGTGAGCCA
GTGAGTTGATTGC
